Addgene plasmid #206232: pF CAG mc2 IRES neo
Purpose: (Empty Backbone) For expressing cloned exons as circular RNA.
Depositing lab: Simon Conn & Brett Stringer. Depositing organization: Flinders University. Publication: Versatile toolkit for highly-efficient and scarless overexpression of circular RNAs. Stringer BW, Gabryelska M, Marri S, Clark L, Lin H, Gantley L, Liu R, Wilusz JE, Conn VM, Conn SJ. bioRxiv. 2023 Nov 22:2023.11.21.568171. doi: 10.1101/2023.11.21.568171. Preprint. PubMed 38045421.
Backbone
  Vector backbone: pF CAG IRES neo
  Vector type: Mammalian Expression, Lentiviral, Synthetic Biology
  Selectable markers: Neomycin (select with G418)
Growth in bacteria
  Bacterial resistance: Ampicillin, 100 μg/mL
  Growth temperature: 37°C
  Growth strain: NEB Stable
  Copy number: High Copy
Gene/Insert
  Gene/Insert name: None
Terms and licenses: Academic/Nonprofit Terms; Industry Terms: Not Available to Industry
Depositor comments: ZKSCAN1 intron 1 (partial) & ZKSCAN1 intron 3 (partial) separated by a pair of BsmBI restriction sites. 5' Cloning Site: BamHI (not destroyed), 3' Cloning Site: XbaI (not destroyed). The mc2 and pF mc2 series of plasmids were designed and created by Dr Brett Stringer in the laboratory of Prof Simon Conn. They are based on the original circRNA mini vector design of Liang & Wilusz, 2014. The pair of BsmBI restriction sites is the cloning site for DNA specifying the RNA sequence to be circularised. This plasmid was created from Addgene plasmid ID 98294 by replacing the luciferase coding sequence with the BamHI-XbaI restriction fragment of the plasmid mc2 neo. Please visit https://doi.org/10.1101/2023.11.21.568171 for bioRxiv preprint.
How to cite: pF CAG mc2 IRES neo was a gift from Simon Conn & Brett Stringer (Addgene plasmid # 206232 ; http://n2t.net/addgene:206232 ; RRID:Addgene_206232)
