[The description below was written by a language model from this plasmid's Addgene catalogue record and pLannotate feature annotations shown in this document.]
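Description:
pF CAG mc2 IRES neo is an empty lentiviral backbone for expressing cloned exons as circular RNA in mammalian cells. It is an HIV-1-derived transfer vector. A CMV enhancer/promoter fused to a truncated 5' LTR drives genomic RNA production, followed by the Ψ packaging signal, a gag fragment, the RRE for Rev-dependent nuclear export and the cPPT/CTS. A WPRE, a second truncated LTR and a bGH polyadenylation signal close the viral unit. In bacteria the plasmid is maintained at high copy through a ColE1/pUC-type origin with ampicillin resistance. The backbone also carries an f1 origin and an SV40/EM7-driven bleomycin/Zeocin resistance cassette lying outside the LTRs.

The internal expression unit uses the CAG promoter (CMV enhancer, chicken β-actin promoter and chimeric intron). According to the depositor, it sits upstream of the mc2 cassette, which consists of partial ZKSCAN1 intron 1 and partial ZKSCAN1 intron 3 separated by a pair of BsmBI sites. These intronic segments are not annotated in the feature table, but they presumably fall in the unannotated stretch between the T7 and SP6 promoter sites. DNA specifying the RNA to be circularised is inserted at the BsmBI sites, so the flanking intron sequences can promote back-splicing of the cloned exon, following an earlier circRNA mini-vector design. The cassette was introduced as a BamHI–XbaI fragment replacing a luciferase coding sequence in the parent plasmid. Downstream, an EMCV IRES drives the neomycin phosphotransferase gene from the same transcript, which allows G418 selection of transduced or transfected cells. The vector is intended for stable or transient circRNA overexpression by lentiviral delivery or direct transfection.
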