Features (pLannotate 1.2.2; 36 found; start..end, strand, type, name):
      1..380     +  enhancer       CMV enhancer: human cytomegalovirus immediate early enhancer
    381..580     +  promoter       CMV promoter: human cytomegalovirus (CMV) immediate early promoter
    598..778     +  LTR            5' LTR (truncated): truncated 5' long terminal repeat (LTR) from HIV-1
    825..950     +  misc_feature   HIV-1 Ψ: packaging signal of human immunodeficiency virus type 1
    934..1297    +  CDS            HIV-1 gag (fragment): gag protein from human immunodeficiency virus 1; gag
   1443..1676    +  misc_feature   RRE: The Rev response element (RRE) of HIV-1 allows for Rev-dependent mRNA export from the nucleus to the cytoplasm.
   2053..2153    +  CDS            Rev (fragment): human immunodeficiency virus 1 (HIV-1) Rev protein; rev; enhances nuclear export of unspliced and incompletely spliced viral mRNAs
   2203..2320    +  misc_feature   cPPT/CTS: central polypurine tract and central termination sequence of HIV-1
   2428..2731    +  enhancer       CMV enhancer: human cytomegalovirus immediate early enhancer
   2733..3008    +  promoter       chicken β-actin promoter: No description available
   3009..3978    +  intron         chimeric intron: chimera between introns from chicken β-actin and rabbit β-globin
   4008..4026    +  promoter       T7 promoter: promoter for bacteriophage T7 RNA polymerase
   4270..4288    -  promoter       SP6 promoter: promoter for bacteriophage SP6 RNA polymerase
   4314..4350    +  polyA_signal   bGH poly(A) signal (fragment): bovine growth hormone polyadenylation signal
   4352..4936    +  misc_feature   IRES2: internal ribosome entry site (IRES) of the encephalomyocarditis virus (EMCV)
   4990..5781    +  CDS            neo: KKA2_KLEPN - Also known as kan, nptII. Experimental evidence at protein level: Swiss-Prot protein existence level 1. Resistance to kanamycin, neomycin, paromomycin, ribostamycin, butirosin and gentamicin B. From Klebsiella pneumoniae.
   5817..5841    +  misc_feature   MCS (fragment): pBluescript multiple cloning site
   5841..6429    +  misc_feature   WPRE: woodchuck hepatitis virus posttranscriptional regulatory element
   6366..6947    +  CDS            nef (fragment): NEF_HV1H2 - Experimental evidence at protein level: Swiss-Prot protein existence level 1. Extracellular Nef protein targets CD4(+) T-lymphocytes for apoptosis by interacting with CXCR4 surface receptors. From Human immunodeficiency virus type 1 group M subtype B (isolate HXB2) (HIV-1).
   6954..7134    +  LTR            5' LTR (truncated): truncated 5' long terminal repeat (LTR) from HIV-1
   7166..7390    +  polyA_signal   bGH poly(A) signal: bovine growth hormone polyadenylation signal
   7394..7415    +  promoter       SV40 promoter (fragment): SV40 enhancer and early promoter
   7436..7864    +  rep_origin     f1 ori (sequence partly withheld): f1 bacteriophage origin of replication; arrow indicates direction of (+) strand synthesis
   7878..8207    +  promoter       SV40 promoter: SV40 enhancer and early promoter
   8255..8302    +  promoter       EM7 promoter: synthetic bacterial promoter&nbsp
   8321..8695    +  CDS            BleoR: antibiotic-binding protein; Sh ble from Streptoalloteichus hindustanus; confers resistance to bleomycin, phleomycin, and Zeocin™
   8705..8830    +  CDS            ble (fragment): BLE_KLEPN - Experimental evidence at protein level: Swiss-Prot protein existence level 1. Binding protein with a strong affinity to the bleomycin family of antibiotics. Binds to CL990; an antimitotic-antibiotic compound. From Klebsiella pneumoniae.
   8825..8946    +  polyA_signal   SV40 poly(A) signal: SV40 polyadenylation signal
   9017..9039    -  protein_bind   lac operator (fragment): The lac repressor binds to the lac operator to inhibit transcription in E. coli. This inhibition can be relieved by adding lactose or isopropyl-β-D-thiogalactopyranoside (IPTG). lac repressor encoded by lacI
   9043..9073    -  promoter       lac promoter: promoter for the E. coli lac operon
   9088..9109    -  protein_bind   CAP binding site: CAP binding activates transcription in the presence of cAMP. E. coli catabolite activator protein
   9122..9214    -  CDS            lacI (fragment): lac repressor; lacI; The lac repressor binds to the lac operator to inhibit transcription in E. coli. This inhibition can be relieved by adding lactose or isopropyl-β-D-thiogalactopyranoside (IPTG).
   9397..9985    -  rep_origin     ori: high-copy-number ColE1/pMB1/pBR322/pUC origin of replication
  10156..11016   -  CDS            AmpR: β-lactamase; bla; confers resistance to ampicillin, carbenicillin, and related antibiotics
  11017..11121   -  promoter       AmpR promoter: bla
  11180..11232   -  misc_feature   bom (fragment): basis of mobility region from pBR322
>Addgene plasmid #206232 | pF CAG mc2 IRES neo | addgene full sequence | sequence record 406222 | Addgene NGS Result
GACATTGATTATTGACTAGTTATTAATAGTAATCAATTACGGGGTCATTAGTTCATAGCCCATATATGGA
GTTCCGCGTTACATAACTTACGGTAAATGGCCCGCCTGGCTGACCGCCCAACGACCCCCGCCCATTGACG
TCAATAATGACGTATGTTCCCATAGTAACGCCAATAGGGACTTTCCATTGACGTCAATGGGTGGAGTATT
TACGGTAAACTGCCCACTTGGCAGTACATCAAGTGTATCATATGCCAAGTACGCCCCCTATTGACGTCAA
TGACGGTAAATGGCCCGCCTGGCATTATGCCCAGTACATGACCTTATGGGACTTTCCTACTTGGCAGTAC
ATCTACGTATTAGTCATCGCTATTACCATGGTGATGCGGTTTTGGCAGTACATCAATGGGCGTGGATAGC
GGTTTGACTCACGGGGATTTCCAAGTCTCCACCCCATTGACGTCAATGGGAGTTTGTTTTGGCACCAAAA
TCAACGGGACTTTCCAAAATGTCGTAACAACTCCGCCCCATTGACGCAAATGGGCGGTAGGCGTGTACGG
TGGGAGGTCTATATAAGCAGCGCGTTTTGCCTGTACTGGGTCTCTCTGGTTAGACCAGATCTGAGCCTGG
GAGCTCTCTGGCTAACTAGGGAACCCACTGCTTAAGCCTCAATAAAGCTTGCCTTGAGTGCTTCAAGTAG
TGTGTGCCCGTCTGTTGTGTGACTCTGGTAACTAGAGATCCCTCAGACCCTTTTAGTCAGTGTGGAAAAT
CTCTAGCAGTGGCGCCCGAACAGGGACTTGAAAGCGAAAGGGAAACCAGAGGAGCTCTCTCGACGCAGGA
CTCGGCTTGCTGAAGCGCGCACGGCAAGAGGCGAGGGGCGGCGACTGGTGAGTACGCCAAAAATTTTGAC
TAGCGGAGGCTAGAAGGAGAGAGATGGGTGCGAGAGCGTCAGTATTAAGCGGGGGAGAATTAGATCGCGA
TGGGAAAAAATTCGGTTAAGGCCAGGGGGAAAGAAAAAATATAAATTAAAACATATAGTATGGGCAAGCA
GGGAGCTAGAACGATTCGCAGTTAATCCTGGCCTGTTAGAAACATCAGAAGGCTGTAGACAAATACTGGG
ACAGCTACAACCATCCCTTCAGACAGGATCAGAAGAACTTAGATCATTATATAATACAGTAGCAACCCTC
TATTGTGTGCATCAAAGGATAGAGATAAAAGACACCAAGGAAGCTTTAGACAAGATAGAGGAAGAGCAAA
ACAAAAGTAAGACCACCGCACAGCAAGCGGCCGCTGATCTTCAGACCTGGAGGAGGAGATATGAGGGACA
ATTGGAGAAGTGAATTATATAAATATAAAGTAGTAAAAATTGAACCATTAGGAGTAGCACCCACCAAGGC
AAAGAGAAGAGTGGTGCAGAGAGAAAAAAGAGCAGTGGGAATAGGAGCTTTGTTCCTTGGGTTCTTGGGA
GCAGCAGGAAGCACTATGGGCGCAGCGTCAATGACGCTGACGGTACAGGCCAGACAATTATTGTCTGGTA
TAGTGCAGCAGCAGAACAATTTGCTGAGGGCTATTGAGGCGCAACAGCATCTGTTGCAACTCACAGTCTG
GGGCATCAAGCAGCTCCAGGCAAGAATCCTGGCTGTGGAAAGATACCTAAAGGATCAACAGCTCCTGGGG
ATTTGGGGTTGCTCTGGAAAACTCATTTGCACCACTGCTGTGCCTTGGAATGCTAGTTGGAGTAATAAAT
CTCTGGAACAGATTTGGAATCACACGACCTGGATGGAGTGGGACAGAGAAATTAACAATTACACAAGCTT
AATACACTCCTTAATTGAAGAATCGCAAAACCAGCAAGAAAAGAATGAACAAGAATTATTGGAATTAGAT
AAATGGGCAAGTTTGTGGAATTGGTTTAACATAACAAATTGGCTGTGGTATATAAAATTATTCATAATGA
TAGTAGGAGGCTTGGTAGGTTTAAGAATAGTTTTTGCTGTACTTTCTATAGTGAATAGAGTTAGGCAGGG
ATATTCACCATTATCGTTTCAGACCCACCTCCCAACCCCGAGGGGACCCGACAGGCCCGAAGGAATAGAA
GAAGAAGGTGGAGAGAGAGACAGAGACAGATCCATTCGATTAGTGAACGGATCGGCACTGCGTGCGCCAA
TTCTGCAGACAAATGGCAGTATTCATCCACAATTTTAAAAGAAAAGGGGGGATTGGGGGGTACAGTGCAG
GGGAAAGAATAGTAGACATAATAGCAACAGACATACAAACTAAAGAATTACAAAAACAAATTACAAAAAT
TCAAAATTTTCGGGTTTATTACAGGGACAGCAGAGATCCAGTTTGGTTAATTAAGACTAGTTATTAATAG
TAATCAATTACGGGGTCATTAGTTCATAGCCCATATATGGAGTTCCGCGTTACATAACTTACGGTAAATG
GCCCGCCTGGCTGACCGCCCAACGACCCCCGCCCATTGACGTCAATAATGACGTATGTTCCCATAGTAAC
GCCAATAGGGACTTTCCATTGACGTCAATGGGTGGAGTATTTACGGTAAACTGCCCACTTGGCAGTACAT
CAAGTGTATCATATGCCAAGTACGCCCCCTATTGACGTCAATGACGGTAAATGGCCCGCCTGGCATTATG
CCCAGTACATGACCTTATGGGACTTTCCTACTTGGCAGTACATCTACGTATTAGTCATCGCTATTACCAT
GGTCGAGGTGAGCCCCACGTTCTGCTTCACTCTCCCCATCTCCCCCCCCTCCCCACCCCCAATTTTGTAT
TTATTTATTTTTTAATTATTTTGTGCAGCGATGGGGGCGGGGGGGGGGGGGGCGCGCGCCAGGCGGGGCG
GGGCGGGGCGAGGGGCGGGGCGGGGCGAGGCGGAGAGGTGCGGCGGCAGCCAATCAGAGCGGCGCGCTCC
GAAAGTTTCCTTTTATGGCGAGGCGGCGGCGGCGGCGGCCCTATAAAAAGCGAAGCGCGCGGCGGGCGGG
AGTCGCTGCGCGCTGCCTTCGCCCCGTGCCCCGCTCCGCCGCCGCCTCGCGCCGCCCGCCCCGGCTCTGA
CTGACCGCGTTACTCCCACAGGTGAGCGGGCGGGACGGCCCTTCTCCTCCGGGCTGTAATTAGCGCTTGG
TTTAATGACGGCTTGTTTCCTTTCTGTGGCTGCGTGAAAGCCTTGAGGGGCTCCGGGAGGGCCCTTTGTG
CGGGGGGAGCGGCTCGGGGGGTGCGTGCGTGTGTGTGTGCGTGGGGAGCGCCGCGTGCGGCTCCGCGCTG
CCCGGCGGCTGTGAGCGCTGCGGGCGCGGCGCGGGGCTTTGTGCGCTCCGCAGTGTGCGCGAGGGGAGCG
CGGCCGGGGGCGGTGCCCCGCGGTGCGGGGGGGGCTGCGAGGGGAACAAAGGCTGCGTGCGGGGTGTGTG
CGTGGGGGGGTGAGCAGGGGGTGTGGGCGCGTCGGTCGGGCTGCAACCCCCCCTGCACCCCCCTCCCCGA
GTTGCTGAGCACGGCCCGGCTTCGGGTGCGGGGCTCCGTACGGGGCGTGGCGCGGGGCTCGCCGTGCCGG
GCGGGGGGTGGCGGCAGGTGGGGGTGCCGGGCGGGGCGGGGCCGCCTCGGGCCGGGGAGGGCTCGGGGGA
GGGGCGCGGCGGCCCCCGGAGCGCCGGCGGCTGTCGAGGCGCGGCGAGCCGCAGCCATTGCCTTTTATGG
TAATCGTGCGAGAGGGCGCAGGGACTTCCTTTGTCCCAAATCTGTGCGGAGCCGAAATCTGGGAGGCGCC
GCCGCACCCCCTCTAGCGGGCGCGGGGCGAAGCGGTGCGGCGCCGGCAGGAAGGAAATGGGCGGGGAGGG
CCTTCGTGCGTCGCCGCGCCGCCGTCCCCTTCTCCCTCTCCAGCCTCGGGGCTGTCCGCGGGGGGACGGC
TGCCTTCGGGGGGGACGGGGCAGGGCGGGGTTCGGCTTCTGGCGTGTGACCGGCGGCTGAACCCACTGCT
TACTGGCTTATCGAAATTAATACGACTCACTATAGGGAGACCCAAGCTTGGTACCGAGCTCGGATCCACT
AGTCCAGTGTGGTGGAATTCAAAGTGCTGAGATTACAGGCGTGAGCCACCACCCCCGGCCCACTTTTTGT
AAAGGTACGTACTAATGACTTTTTTTTTATACTTCAGGGAGACGGTTGTGTACGTCTCGGTAAGAAGCAA
GGAAAAGAATTAGGCTCGGCACGGTAGCTCACACCTGTAATCCCAGCACTCGAGTCTAGAGGGCCCTATT
CTATAGTGTCACCTAAATGCTAGAGCTCGCTGATCAGCCTCGACTGTGCCTTCTAGTTGCCAGCCATCTG
TTGTTTGCCCGCCCCTCTCCCTCCCCCCCCCCTAACGTTACTGGCCGAAGCCGCTTGGAATAAGGCCGGT
GTGCGTTTGTCTATATGTTATTTTCCACCATATTGCCGTCTTTTGGCAATGTGAGGGCCCGGAAACCTGG
CCCTGTCTTCTTGACGAGCATTCCTAGGGGTCTTTCCCCTCTCGCCAAAGGAATGCAAGGTCTGTTGAAT
GTCGTGAAGGAAGCAGTTCCTCTGGAAGCTTCTTGAAGACAAACAACGTCTGTAGCGACCCTTTGCAGGC
AGCGGAACCCCCCACCTGGCGACAGGTGCCTCTGCGGCCAAAAGCCACGTGTATAAGATACACCTGCAAA
GGCGGCACAACCCCAGTGCCACGTTGTGAGTTGGATAGTTGTGGAAAGAGTCAAATGGCTCTCCTCAAGC
GTATTCAACAAGGGGCTGAAGGATGCCCAGAAGGTACCCCATTGTATGGGATCTGATCTGGGGCCTCGGT
ACACATGCTTTACATGTGTTTAGTCGAGGTTAAAAAAACGTCTAGGCCCCCCGAACCACGGGGACGTGGT
TTTCCTTTGAAAAACACGATGATAATATGGCCACAAACCGGTCTTGATTCTTCTGACACAACAGTCTCGA
ACTTAAGGCTAGAGCCACCATGATTGAACAAGATGGATTGCACGCAGGTTCTCCGGCCGCTTGGGTGGAG
AGGCTATTCGGCTATGACTGGGCACAACAGACAATCGGCTGCTCTGATGCCGCCGTGTTCCGGCTGTCAG
CGCAGGGGCGCCCGGTTCTTTTTGTCAAGACCGACCTGTCCGGTGCCCTGAATGAACTGCAGGACGAGGC
AGCGCGGCTATCGTGGCTGGCCACGACGGGCGTTCCTTGCGCAGCTGTGCTCGACGTTGTCACTGAAGCG
GGAAGGGACTGGCTGCTATTGGGCGAAGTGCCGGGGCAGGATCTCCTGTCATCTCACCTTGCTCCTGCCG
AGAAAGTATCCATCATGGCTGATGCAATGCGGCGGCTGCATACGCTTGATCCGGCTACCTGCCCATTCGA
CCACCAAGCGAAACATCGCATCGAGCGAGCACGTACTCGGATGGAAGCCGGTCTTGTCGATCAGGATGAT
CTGGACGAAGAGCATCAGGGGCTCGCGCCAGCCGAACTGTTCGCCAGGCTCAAGGCGCGCATGCCCGACG
GCGAGGATCTCGTCGTGACCCATGGCGATGCCTGCTTGCCGAATATCATGGTGGAAAATGGCCGCTTTTC
TGGATTCATCGACTGTGGCCGGCTGGGTGTGGCGGACCGCTATCAGGACATAGCGTTGGCTACCCGTGAT
ATTGCTGAAGAGCTTGGCGGCGAATGGGCTGACCGCTTCCTCGTGCTTTACGGTATCGCCGCTCCCGATT
CGCAGCGCATCGCCTTCTATCGCCTTCTTGACGAGTTCTTCTGAGCGGGACTCTGGGGTTCGAAATGAGG
CGCGCCGAATTCGATATCAAGCTTATCGATAATCAACCTCTGGATTACAAAATTTGTGAAAGATTGACTG
GTATTCTTAACTATGTTGCTCCTTTTACGCTATGTGGATACGCTGCTTTAATGCCTTTGTATCATGCTAT
TGCTTCCCGTATGGCTTTCATTTTCTCCTCCTTGTATAAATCCTGGTTGCTGTCTCTTTATGAGGAGTTG
TGGCCCGTTGTCAGGCAACGTGGCGTGGTGTGCACTGTGTTTGCTGACGCAACCCCCACTGGTTGGGGCA
TTGCCACCACCTGTCAGCTCCTTTCCGGGACTTTCGCTTTCCCCCTCCCTATTGCCACGGCGGAACTCAT
CGCCGCCTGCCTTGCCCGCTGCTGGACAGGGGCTCGGCTGTTGGGCACTGACAATTCCGTGGTGTTGTCG
GGGAAATCATCGTCCTTTCCTTGGCTGCTCGCCTGTGTTGCCACCTGGATTCTGCGCGGGACGTCCTTCT
GCTACGTCCCTTCGGCCCTCAATCCAGCGGACCTTCCTTCCCGCGGCCTGCTGCCGGCTCTGCGGCCTCT
TCCGCGTCTTCGCCTTCGCCCTCAGACGAGTCGGATCTCCCTTTGGGCCGCCTCCCCGCATCGATACCGT
CGACCTCGAGACCTAGAAAAACATGGAGCAATCACAAGTAGCAATACAGCAGCTACCAATGCTGATTGTG
CCTGGCTAGAAGCACAAGAGGAGGAGGAGGTGGGTTTTCCAGTCACACCTCAGGTACCTTTAAGACCAAT
GACTTACAAGGCAGCTGTAGATCTTAGCCACTTTTTAAAAGAAAAGGGGGGACTGGAAGGGCTAATTCAC
TCCCAACGAAGACAAGATATCCTTGATCTGTGGATCTACCACACACAAGGCTACTTCCCTGATTGGCAGA
ACTACACACCAGGGCCAGGGATCAGATATCCACTGACCTTTGGATGGTGCTACAAGCTAGTACCAGTTGA
GCAAGAGAAGGTAGAAGAAGCCAATGAAGGAGAGAACACCCGCTTGTTACACCCTGTGAGCCTGCATGGG
ATGGATGACCCGGAGAGAGAAGTATTAGAGTGGAGGTTTGACAGCCGCCTAGCATTTCATCACATGGCCC
GAGAGCTGCATCCGGACTGTACTGGGTCTCTCTGGTTAGACCAGATCTGAGCCTGGGAGCTCTCTGGCTA
ACTAGGGAACCCACTGCTTAAGCCTCAATAAAGCTTGCCTTGAGTGCTTCAAGTAGTGTGTGCCCGTCTG
TTGTGTGACTCTGGTAACTAGAGATCCCTCAGACCCTTTTAGTCAGTGTGGAAAATCTCTAGCAGGGCCC
GTTTAAACCCGCTGATCAGCCTCGACTGTGCCTTCTAGTTGCCAGCCATCTGTTGTTTGCCCCTCCCCCG
TGCCTTCCTTGACCCTGGAAGGTGCCACTCCCACTGTCCTTTCCTAATAAAATGAGGAAATTGCATCGCA
TTGTCTGAGTAGGTGTCATTCTATTCTGGGGGGTGGGGTGGGGCAGGACAGCAAGGGGGAGGATTGGGAA
GACAATAGCAGGCATGCTGGGGATGCGGTGGGCTCTATGGCTTCTGAGGCGGAAAGAACCAGCTGGGGCT
CTAGGGGGTATCCCC
[124 nt withheld, positions 7436-7559]
C
[91 nt withheld, positions 7561-7651]
A
[49 nt withheld, positions 7653-7701]
CCTTTGACGTTGGAGTCCACGTTCTTT
[37 nt withheld, positions 7729-7765]
ACCCTATCTCGGTCTATTCTTTTGATTTATAAGGGATTTTGCCGATTTCGGCCTATTGGTTAAAAAATGA
GCTGATTTAACAAAAATTTAACGCGAATTAATTCTGTGGAATGTGTGTCAGTTAGGGTGTGGAAAGTCCC
CAGGCTCCCCAGCAGGCAGAAGTATGCAAAGCATGCATCTCAATTAGTCAGCAACCAGGTGTGGAAAGTC
CCCAGGCTCCCCAGCAGGCAGAAGTATGCAAAGCATGCATCTCAATTAGTCAGCAACCATAGTCCCGCCC
CTAACTCCGCCCATCCCGCCCCTAACTCCGCCCAGTTCCGCCCATTCTCCGCCCCATGGCTGACTAATTT
TTTTTATTTATGCAGAGGCCGAGGCCGCCTCTGCCTCTGAGCTATTCCAGAAGTAGTGAGGAGGCTTTTT
TGGAGGCCTAGGCTTTTGCAAAAAGCTCCCGGGAGCTTGTATATCCATTTTCGGATCTGATCAGCACGTG
TTGACAATTAATCATCGGCATAGTATATCGGCATAGTATAATACGACAAGGTGAGGAACTAAACCATGGC
CAAGTTGACCAGTGCCGTTCCGGTGCTCACCGCGCGCGACGTCGCCGGAGCGGTCGAGTTCTGGACCGAC
CGGCTCGGGTTCTCCCGGGACTTCGTGGAGGACGACTTCGCCGGTGTGGTCCGGGACGACGTGACCCTGT
TCATCAGCGCGGTCCAGGACCAGGTGGTGCCGGACAACACCCTGGCCTGGGTGTGGGTGCGCGGCCTGGA
CGAGCTGTACGCCGAGTGGTCGGAGGTCGTGTCCACGAACTTCCGGGACGCCTCCGGGCCGGCCATGACC
GAGATCGGCGAGCAGCCGTGGGGGCGGGAGTTCGCCCTGCGCGACCCGGCCGGCAACTGCGTGCACTTCG
TGGCCGAGGAGCAGGACTGACACGTGCTACGAGATTTCGATTCCACCGCCGCCTTCTATGAAAGGTTGGG
CTTCGGAATCGTTTTCCGGGACGCCGGCTGGATGATCCTCCAGCGCGGGGATCTCATGCTGGAGTTCTTC
GCCCACCCCAACTTGTTTATTGCAGCTTATAATGGTTACAAATAAAGCAATAGCATCACAAATTTCACAA
ATAAAGCATTTTTTTCACTGCATTCTAGTTGTGGTTTGTCCAAACTCATCAATGTATCTTATCATGTCTG
TATACCGTCGACCTCTAGCTAGAGCTTGGCGTAATCATGGTCATAGCTGTTTCCTGTGTGAAATTGTTAT
CCGCTCACAATTCCACACAACATACGAGCCGGAAGCATAAAGTGTAAAGCCTGGGGTGCCTAATGAGTGA
GCTAACTCACATTAATTGCGTTGCGCTCACTGCCCGCTTTCCAGTCGGGAAACCTGTCGTGCCAGCTGCA
TTAATGAATCGGCCAACGCGCGGGGAGAGGCGGTTTGCGTATTGGGCGCTCTTCCGCTTCCTCGCTCACT
GACTCGCTGCGCTCGGTCGTTCGGCTGCGGCGAGCGGTATCAGCTCACTCAAAGGCGGTAATACGGTTAT
CCACAGAATCAGGGGATAACGCAGGAAAGAACATGTGAGCAAAAGGCCAGCAAAAGGCCAGGAACCGTAA
AAAGGCCGCGTTGCTGGCGTTTTTCCATAGGCTCCGCCCCCCTGACGAGCATCACAAAAATCGACGCTCA
AGTCAGAGGTGGCGAAACCCGACAGGACTATAAAGATACCAGGCGTTTCCCCCTGGAAGCTCCCTCGTGC
GCTCTCCTGTTCCGACCCTGCCGCTTACCGGATACCTGTCCGCCTTTCTCCCTTCGGGAAGCGTGGCGCT
TTCTCATAGCTCACGCTGTAGGTATCTCAGTTCGGTGTAGGTCGTTCGCTCCAAGCTGGGCTGTGTGCAC
GAACCCCCCGTTCAGCCCGACCGCTGCGCCTTATCCGGTAACTATCGTCTTGAGTCCAACCCGGTAAGAC
ACGACTTATCGCCACTGGCAGCAGCCACTGGTAACAGGATTAGCAGAGCGAGGTATGTAGGCGGTGCTAC
AGAGTTCTTGAAGTGGTGGCCTAACTACGGCTACACTAGAAGAACAGTATTTGGTATCTGCGCTCTGCTG
AAGCCAGTTACCTTCGGAAAAAGAGTTGGTAGCTCTTGATCCGGCAAACAAACCACCGCTGGTAGCGGTG
GTTTTTTTGTTTGCAAGCAGCAGATTACGCGCAGAAAAAAAGGATCTCAAGAAGATCCTTTGATCTTTTC
TACGGGGTCTGACGCTCAGTGGAACGAAAACTCACGTTAAGGGATTTTGGTCATGAGATTATCAAAAAGG
ATCTTCACCTAGATCCTTTTAAATTAAAAATGAAGTTTTAAATCAATCTAAAGTATATATGAGTAAACTT
GGTCTGACAGTTACCAATGCTTAATCAGTGAGGCACCTATCTCAGCGATCTGTCTATTTCGTTCATCCAT
AGTTGCCTGACTCCCCGTCGTGTAGATAACTACGATACGGGAGGGCTTACCATCTGGCCCCAGTGCTGCA
ATGATACCGCGAGACCCACGCTCACCGGCTCCAGATTTATCAGCAATAAACCAGCCAGCCGGAAGGGCCG
AGCGCAGAAGTGGTCCTGCAACTTTATCCGCCTCCATCCAGTCTATTAATTGTTGCCGGGAAGCTAGAGT
AAGTAGTTCGCCAGTTAATAGTTTGCGCAACGTTGTTGCCATTGCTACAGGCATCGTGGTGTCACGCTCG
TCGTTTGGTATGGCTTCATTCAGCTCCGGTTCCCAACGATCAAGGCGAGTTACATGATCCCCCATGTTGT
GCAAAAAAGCGGTTAGCTCCTTCGGTCCTCCGATCGTTGTCAGAAGTAAGTTGGCCGCAGTGTTATCACT
CATGGTTATGGCAGCACTGCATAATTCTCTTACTGTCATGCCATCCGTAAGATGCTTTTCTGTGACTGGT
GAGTACTCAACCAAGTCATTCTGAGAATAGTGTATGCGGCGACCGAGTTGCTCTTGCCCGGCGTCAATAC
GGGATAATACCGCGCCACATAGCAGAACTTTAAAAGTGCTCATCATTGGAAAACGTTCTTCGGGGCGAAA
ACTCTCAAGGATCTTACCGCTGTTGAGATCCAGTTCGATGTAACCCACTCGTGCACCCAACTGATCTTCA
GCATCTTTTACTTTCACCAGCGTTTCTGGGTGAGCAAAAACAGGAAGGCAAAATGCCGCAAAAAAGGGAA
TAAGGGCGACACGGAAATGTTGAATACTCATACTCTTCCTTTTTCAATATTATTGAAGCATTTATCAGGG
TTATTGTCTCATGAGCGGATACATATTTGAATGTATTTAGAAAAATAAACAAATAGGGGTTCCGCGCACA
TTTCCCCGAAAAGTGCCACCTGACGTCGACGGATCGGGAGATCTCCCGATCCCCTATGGTGCACTCTCAG
TACAATCTGCTCTGATGCCGCATAGTTAAGCCAGTATCTGCTCCCTGCTTGTGTGTTGGAGGTCGCTGAG
TAGTGCGCGAGCAAAATTTAAGCTACAACAAGGCAAGGCTTGACCGACAATTGCATGAAGAATCTGCTTA
GGGTTAGGCGTTTTGCGCTGCTTCGCGATGTACGGGCCAGATATACGCGTT
